>Addgene plasmid #84295 | pEGFP-Merlin S518D | addgene full sequence | sequence record 163911 | Addgene assembled sequence
TAGTTATTAATAGTAATCAATTACGGGGTCATTAGTTCATAGCCCATATATGGAGTTCCGCGTTACATAA
CTTACGGTAAATGGCCCGCCTGGCTGACCGCCCAACGACCCCCGCCCATTGACGTCAATAATGACGTATG
TTCCCATAGTAACGCCAATAGGGACTTTCCATTGACGTCAATGGGTGGAGTATTTACGGTAAACTGCCCA
CTTGGCAGTACATCAAGTGTATCATATGCCAAGTACGCCCCCTATTGACGTCAATGACGGTAAATGGCCC
GCCTGGCATTATGCCCAGTACATGACCTTATGGGACTTTCCTACTTGGCAGTACATCTACGTATTAGTCA
TCGCTATTACCATGGTGATGCGGTTTTGGCAGTACATCAATGGGCGTGGATAGCGGTTTGACTCACGGGG
ATTTCCAAGTCTCCACCCCATTGACGTCAATGGGAGTTTGTTTTGGCACCAAAATCAACGGGACTTTCCA
AAATGTCGTAACAACTCCGCCCCATTGACGCAAATGGGCGGTAGGCGTGTACGGTGGGAGGTCTATATAA
GCAGAGCTGGTTTAGTGAACCGTCAGATCCGCTAGCGCTACCGGTCGCCACCATGGTGAGCAAGGGCGAG
GAGCTGTTCACCGGGGTGGTGCCCATCCTGGTCGAGCTGGACGGCGACGTAAACGGCCACAAGTTCAGCG
TGTCCGGCGAGGGCGAGGGCGATGCCACCTACGGCAAGCTGACCCTGAAGTTCATCTGCACCACCGGCAA
GCTGCCCGTGCCCTGGCCCACCCTCGTGACCACCCTGACCTACGGCGTGCAGTGCTTCAGCCGCTACCCC
GACCACATGAAGCAGCACGACTTCTTCAAGTCCGCCATGCCCGAAGGCTACGTCCAGGAGCGCACCATCT
TCTTCAAGGACGACGGCAACTACAAGACCCGCGCCGAGGTGAAGTTCGAGGGCGACACCCTGGTGAACCG
CATCGAGCTGAAGGGCATCGACTTCAAGGAGGACGGCAACATCCTGGGGCACAAGCTGGAGTACAACTAC
AACAGCCACAACGTCTATATCATGGCCGACAAGCAGAAGAACGGCATCAAGGTGAACTTCAAGATCCGCC
ACAACATCGAGGACGGCAGCGTGCAGCTCGCCGACCACTACCAGCAGAACACCCCCATCGGCGACGGCCC
CGTGCTGCTGCCCGACAACCACTACCTGAGCACCCAGTCCGCCCTGAGCAAAGACCCCAACGAGAAGCGC
GATCACATGGTCCTGCTGGAGTTCGTGACCGCCGCCGGGATCACTCTCGGCATGGACGAGCTGTACAAGT
CCGGACTCAGATCCGCCGGGGCCATCGCTTCCCGCATGAGCTTCAGCTCTCTCAAGAGGAAGCAACCCAA
GACGTTCACCGTGAGGATCGTCACCATGGACGCCGAGATGGAGTTCAATTGCGAGATGAAGTGGAAAGGG
AAGGACCTCTTTGATTTGGTGTGCCGGACTCTGGGGCTCCGAGAAACCTGGTTCTTTGGACTGCAGTACA
CAATCAAGGACACAGTGGCCTGGCTCAAAATGGACAAGAAGGTACTGGATCATGATGTTTCAAAGGAAGA
ACCAGTCACCTTTCACTTCTTGGCCAAATTTTATCCTGAGAATGCTGAAGAGGAGCTGGTTCAGGAGATC
ACACAACATTTATTCTTCTTACAGGTAAAGAAGCAGATTTTAGATGAAAAGATCTACTGCCCTCCTGAGG
CTTCTGTGCTCCTGGCTTCTTACGCCGTCCAGGCCAAGTATGGTGACTACGACCCCAGTGTTCACAAGCG
GGGATTTTTGGCCCAAGAGGAATTGCTTCCAAAAAGGGTAATAAATCTGTATCAGATGACTCCGGAAATG
TGGGAGGAGAGAATTACTGCTTGGTACGCAGAGCACCGAGGCCGAGCCAGGGATGAAGCTGAAATGGAAT
ATCTGAAGATAGCTCAGGACCTGGAGATGTACGGTGTGAACTACTTTGCAATCCGGAATAAAAAGGGCAC
AGAGCTGCTGCTTGGAGTGGATGCCCTGGGGCTTCACATTTATGACCCTGAGAACAGACTGACCCCCAAG
ATCTCCTTCCCGTGGAATGAAATCCGAAACATCTCGTACAGTGACAAGGAGTTTACTATTAAACCACTGG
ATAAGAAAATTGATGTCTTCAAGTTTAACTCCTCAAAGCTTCGTGTTAATAAGCTGATTCTCCAGCTATG
TATCGGGAACCATGATCTATTTATGAGGAGAAGGAAAGCCGATTCTTTGGAAGTTCAGCAGATGAAAGCC
CAGGCCAGGGAGGAGAAGGCTAGAAAGCAGATGGAGCGGCAGCGCCTCGCTCGAGAGAAGCAGATGAGGG
AGGAGGCTGAACGCACGAGGGATGAGTTGGAGAGGAGGCTGCTGCAGATGAAAGAAGAAGCAACAATGGC
CAACGAAGCACTGATGCGGTCTGAGGAGACAGCTGACCTGTTGGCTGAAAAGGCCCAGATCACCGAGGAG
GAGGCAAAACTTCTGGCCCAGAAGGCCGCAGAGGCTGAGCAGGAAATGCAGCGCATCAAGGCCACAGCGA
TTCGCACGGAGGAGGAGAAGCGCCTGATGGAGCAGAAGGTGCTGGAAGCCGAGGTGCTGGCACTGAAGAT
GGCTGAGGAGTCAGAGAGGAGGGCCAAAGAGGCAGATCAGCTGAAGCAGGACCTGCAGGAAGCACGCGAG
GCGGAGCGAAGAGCCAAGCAGAAGCTCCTGGAGATTGCCACCAAGCCCACGTACCCGCCCATGAACCCAA
TTCCAGCACCGTTGCCTCCTGACATACCAAGCTTCAACCTCATTGGTGACAGCCTGTCTTTCGACTTCAA
AGATACTGACATGAAGCGGCTTGACATGGAGATAGAGAAAGAAAAAGTGGAATACATGGAAAAGAGCAAG
CATCTGCAGGAGCAGCTCAATGAACTCAAGACAGAAATCGAGGCCTTGAAACTGAAAGAGAGGGAGACAG
CTCTGGATATTCTGCACAATGAGAACTCCGACAGGGGTGGCAGCAGCAAGCACAATACCATTAAAAAGCT
CACCTTGCAGAGCGCCAAGTCCCGAGTGGCCTTCTTTGAAGAGCTCTAGTCTAGAGGGCCCGGGATCCAC
CGGATCTAGATAACTGATCATAATCAGCCATACCACATTTGTAGAGGTTTTACTTGCTTTAAAAAACCTC
CCACACCTCCCCCTGAACCTGAAACATAAAATGAATGCAATTGTTGTTGTTAACTTGTTTATTGCAGCTT
ATAATGGTTACAAATAAAGCAATAGCATCACAAATTTCACAAATAAAGCATTTTTTTCACTGCATTCTAG
TTGTGGTTTGTCCAAACTCATCAATGTATCTTAACGCGTAAATTGTAAGCGTTAATATTTTGTTAAAATT
CGCGTTAAATTTTTGTTAAATCAGCTCATTTTTTAACCAATAGGCCGAAATCGGCAAAATCCCTTATAAA
TCAAAAGAATAGACCGAGATAGGGT
[37 nt withheld, positions 3526-3562]
AAAGAACGTGGACTCCAACGTCAAAGG
[49 nt withheld, positions 3590-3638]
T
[91 nt withheld, positions 3640-3730]
G
[124 nt withheld, positions 3732-3855]
CAGGTGGCACTTTTCGGGGAAATGTGCGCGGAACCCCTATTTGTTTATTTTTCTAAATACATTCAAATAT
GTATCCGCTCATGAGACAATAACCCTGATAAATGCTTCAATAATATTGAAAAAGGAAGAGTCCTGAGGCG
GAAAGAACCAGCTGTGGAATGTGTGTCAGTTAGGGTGTGGAAAGTCCCCAGGCTCCCCAGCAGGCAGAAG
TATGCAAAGCATGCATCTCAATTAGTCAGCAACCAGGTGTGGAAAGTCCCCAGGCTCCCCAGCAGGCAGA
AGTATGCAAAGCATGCATCTCAATTAGTCAGCAACCATAGTCCCGCCCCTAACTCCGCCCATCCCGCCCC
TAACTCCGCCCAGTTCCGCCCATTCTCCGCCCCATGGCTGACTAATTTTTTTTATTTATGCAGAGGCCGA
GGCCGCCTCGGCCTCTGAGCTATTCCAGAAGTAGTGAGGAGGCTTTTTTGGAGGCCTAGGCTTTTGCAAA
GATCGATCAAGAGACAGGATGAGGATCGTTTCGCATGATTGAACAAGATGGATTGCACGCAGGTTCTCCG
GCCGCTTGGGTGGAGAGGCTATTCGGCTATGACTGGGCACAACAGACAATCGGCTGCTCTGATGCCGCCG
TGTTCCGGCTGTCAGCGCAGGGGCGCCCGGTTCTTTTTGTCAAGACCGACCTGTCCGGTGCCCTGAATGA
ACTGCAAGACGAGGCAGCGCGGCTATCGTGGCTGGCCACGACGGGCGTTCCTTGCGCAGCTGTGCTCGAC
GTTGTCACTGAAGCGGGAAGGGACTGGCTGCTATTGGGCGAAGTGCCGGGGCAGGATCTCCTGTCATCTC
ACCTTGCTCCTGCCGAGAAAGTATCCATCATGGCTGATGCAATGCGGCGGCTGCATACGCTTGATCCGGC
TACCTGCCCATTCGACCACCAAGCGAAACATCGCATCGAGCGAGCACGTACTCGGATGGAAGCCGGTCTT
GTCGATCAGGATGATCTGGACGAAGAGCATCAGGGGCTCGCGCCAGCCGAACTGTTCGCCAGGCTCAAGG
CGAGCATGCCCGACGGCGAGGATCTCGTCGTGACCCATGGCGATGCCTGCTTGCCGAATATCATGGTGGA
AAATGGCCGCTTTTCTGGATTCATCGACTGTGGCCGGCTGGGTGTGGCGGACCGCTATCAGGACATAGCG
TTGGCTACCCGTGATATTGCTGAAGAGCTTGGCGGCGAATGGGCTGACCGCTTCCTCGTGCTTTACGGTA
TCGCCGCTCCCGATTCGCAGCGCATCGCCTTCTATCGCCTTCTTGACGAGTTCTTCTGAGCGGGACTCTG
GGGTTCGAAATGACCGACCAAGCGACGCCCAACCTGCCATCACGAGATTTCGATTCCACCGCCGCCTTCT
ATGAAAGGTTGGGCTTCGGAATCGTTTTCCGGGACGCCGGCTGGATGATCCTCCAGCGCGGGGATCTCAT
GCTGGAGTTCTTCGCCCACCCTAGGGGGAGGCTAACTGAAACACGGAAGGAGACAATACCGGAAGGAACC
CGCGCTATGACGGCAATAAAAAGACAGAATAAAACGCACGGTGTTGGGTCGTTTGTTCATAAACGCGGGG
TTCGGTCCCAGGGCTGGCACTCTGTCGATACCCCACCGAGACCCCATTGGGGCCAATACGCCCGCGTTTC
TTCCTTTTCCCCACCCCACCCCCCAAGTTCGGGTGAAGGCCCAGGGCTCGCAGCCAACGTCGGGGCGGCA
GGCCCTGCCATAGCCTCAGGTTACTCATATATACTTTAGATTGATTTAAAACTTCATTTTTAATTTAAAA
GGATCTAGGTGAAGATCCTTTTTGATAATCTCATGACCAAAATCCCTTAACGTGAGTTTTCGTTCCACTG
AGCGTCAGACCCCGTAGAAAAGATCAAAGGATCTTCTTGAGATCCTTTTTTTCTGCGCGTAATCTGCTGC
TTGCAAACAAAAAAACCACCGCTACCAGCGGTGGTTTGTTTGCCGGATCAAGAGCTACCAACTCTTTTTC
CGAAGGTAACTGGCTTCAGCAGAGCGCAGATACCAAATACTGTCCTTCTAGTGTAGCCGTAGTTAGGCCA
CCACTTCAAGAACTCTGTAGCACCGCCTACATACCTCGCTCTGCTAATCCTGTTACCAGTGGCTGCTGCC
AGTGGCGATAAGTCGTGTCTTACCGGGTTGGACTCAAGACGATAGTTACCGGATAAGGCGCAGCGGTCGG
GCTGAACGGGGGGTTCGTGCACACAGCCCAGCTTGGAGCGAACGACCTACACCGAACTGAGATACCTACA
GCGTGAGCTATGAGAAAGCGCCACGCTTCCCGAAGGGAGAAAGGCGGACAGGTATCCGGTAAGCGGCAGG
GTCGGAACAGGAGAGCGCACGAGGGAGCTTCCAGGGGGAAACGCCTGGTATCTTTATAGTCCTGTCGGGT
TTCGCCACCTCTGACTTGAGCGTCGATTTTTGTGATGCTCGTCAGGGGGGCGGAGCCTATGGAAAAACGC
CAGCAACGCGGCCTTTTTACGGTTCCTGGCCTTTTGCTGGCCTTTTGCTCACATGTTCTTTCCTGCGTTA
TCCCCTGATTCTGTGGATAACCGTATTACCGCCATGCAT
Features (pLannotate 1.2.2; 15 found; start..end, strand, type, name):
     61..364     +  enhancer       CMV enhancer: human cytomegalovirus immediate early enhancer
    365..568     +  promoter       CMV promoter: human cytomegalovirus (CMV) immediate early promoter
    613..1329    +  CDS            EGFP: EGFP is a basic (constitutively fluorescent) green fluorescent protein published in 1996, derived from Aequorea victoria. It is reported to be a rapidly-maturing weak dimer with moderate acid sensitivity.
   1345..3126    +  CDS            NF2: MERL_HUMAN - Also known as SCH. Experimental evidence at protein level: Swiss-Prot protein existence level 1. Probable regulator of the Hippo/SWH (Sav/Wts/Hpo) signaling pathway, a signaling pathway that plays a pivotal role in tumor suppression by restricting proliferation and promoting apoptosis. Along with WWC1 can synergistically induce the phosphorylation of LATS1 and LATS2 and can probably function in the regulation of the Hippo/SWH (Sav/Wts/Hpo) signaling pathway. May act as a membrane stabilizing protein. May inhibit PI3 kinase by binding to AGAP2 and impairing its stimulating activity
   3136..3153    +  misc_feature   MCS (fragment): multiple cloning site
   3165..3249    +  CDS            large T antigen (fragment): large T antigen from SV40 (simian virus 40)
   3272..3393    +  polyA_signal   SV40 poly(A) signal: SV40 polyadenylation signal
   3427..3855    -  rep_origin     f1 ori (sequence partly withheld): f1 bacteriophage origin of replication; arrow indicates direction of (+) strand synthesis
   3882..3986    +  promoter       AmpR promoter: bla
   3988..4345    +  promoter       SV40 promoter: SV40 enhancer and early promoter
   4380..5174    +  CDS            NeoR/KanR: aminoglycoside phosphotransferase from Tn5; aph(3')-II (or nptII); confers resistance to neomycin, kanamycin, and G418 (Geneticin®)
   5195..5347    +  CDS            ble (fragment): BLE_KLEPN - Experimental evidence at protein level: Swiss-Prot protein existence level 1. Binding protein with a strong affinity to the bleomycin family of antibiotics. Binds to CL990; an antimitotic-antibiotic compound. From Klebsiella pneumoniae.
   5406..5453    +  polyA_signal   HSV TK poly(A) signal: herpes simplex virus thymidine kinase polyadenylation signal (Cole and Stacy, 1985)
   5544..5560    -  polyA_signal   bGH poly(A) signal (fragment): bovine growth hormone polyadenylation signal
   5782..6370    +  rep_origin     ori: high-copy-number ColE1/pMB1/pBR322/pUC origin of replication
