[The description below was written by a language model from this plasmid's Addgene catalogue record and pLannotate feature annotations shown in this document.]
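Description:
pEGFP-Merlin S518D is a mammalian expression plasmid built on the Clontech pEGFP-C1 backbone, with an assembled sequence of about 6.5 kb. It is propagated in E. coli from a high-copy ColE1/pUC-type origin and selected with kanamycin. The resistance gene is the Tn5 aminoglycoside phosphotransferase (NeoR/KanR). It sits behind tandem bacterial (bla-type) and SV40 early promoters and is terminated by the HSV TK polyadenylation signal, so the same cassette gives kanamycin resistance in bacteria and can give G418 resistance in transfected mammalian cells. An f1 origin is also present, which in principle allows single-stranded DNA production. The short large T antigen, ble and bGH poly(A) fragments in the automated annotation are most likely incidental matches to backbone sequence rather than functional parts.

The payload is human NF2, encoding the tumour suppressor Merlin, cloned in frame downstream of EGFP so that the fluorescent protein is fused to Merlin's N terminus. Transcription is driven by the human cytomegalovirus immediate early enhancer and promoter and terminated by the SV40 polyadenylation signal, giving strong constitutive expression in most mammalian cell lines. The insert carries the S518D substitution, which replaces the serine phosphorylated by p21-activated kinase (Pak) with aspartic acid to mimic constitutive phosphorylation at that site. The insert was introduced by restriction cloning between BamHI (destroyed in the process) and EcoRI.

The construct is intended for expressing a fluorescently trackable phosphomimetic Merlin. This makes it suited to examining how Pak phosphorylation downstream of Rac/Cdc42 signalling affects Merlin's localisation and function.
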