Addgene plasmid #84295: pEGFP-Merlin S518D
Purpose: Expression of Merlin with a phosphomimic (aspartic acid) mutation at the Pak phosphorylation site
Depositing lab: Jonathan Chernoff. Depositing organization: Institute for Cancer Research d/b/a the Research Institute of Fox Chase Cancer Center. Publication: p21-activated kinase links Rac/Cdc42 signaling to merlin. Xiao GH, Beeser A, Chernoff J, Testa JR. J Biol Chem. 2002 Jan 11. 277(2):883-6. 10.1074/jbc.C100553200 PubMed 11719502.
Backbone
  Vector backbone: pEGFP-C1
  Backbone manufacturer: Clontech
  Backbone size w/o insert (bp): 4731
  Vector type: Mammalian Expression
Growth in bacteria
  Bacterial resistance: Kanamycin, 50 μg/mL
  Growth temperature: 37°C
  Growth strain: DH5alpha
  Copy number: High Copy
Gene/Insert
  Gene/Insert name: Merlin (NF2)
  Species: H. sapiens (human)
  Mutation: S518D
  Entrez Gene: NF2 (a.k.a. ACN, BANF, SCH, SWNV, merlin-1)
  Promoter: CMV
  Tag / fusion protein: EGFP (N terminal on insert)
  Cloning method: Restriction Enzyme; 5′ cloning site BamHI (destroyed during cloning); 3′ cloning site EcoRI (unknown if destroyed)
  Sequencing primers: 5′ CATGGTCCTGCTGGAGTTCGTG
Terms and licenses: Academic/Nonprofit Terms; Industry Terms: Not Available to Industry
Depositor comments: Merlin with phosphomimic (aspartic acid) mutation at Pak phosphorylation site
How to cite: pEGFP-Merlin S518D was a gift from Jonathan Chernoff (Addgene plasmid # 84295 ; http://n2t.net/addgene:84295 ; RRID:Addgene_84295)
