>Addgene plasmid #84295 | pEGFP-Merlin S518D | depositor partial sequence | sequence record 160874 | N-term region of Merlin S518D
GGCATGGACGAGCTGTACAAGTCCGGACTCAGATCCGCCGGGGCCATCGCTTCCCGCATGAGCTTCAGCT
CTCTCAAGAGGAAGCAACCCAAGACGTTCACCGTGAGGATCGTCACCATGGACGCCGAGATGGAGTTCAA
TTGCGAGATGAAGTGGAAAGGGAAGGACCTCTTTGATTTGGTGTGCCGGACTCTGGGGCTCCGAGAAACC
TGGTTCTTTGGACTGCAGTACACAATCAAGGACACAGTGGCCTGGCTCAAAATGGACAAGAAGGTACTGG
ATCATGATGTTTCAAAGGAAGAACCAGTCACCTTTCACTTCTTGGCCAAATTTTATCCTGAGAATGCTGA
AGAGGAGCTGGTTCAGGAGATCACACAACATTTATTCTTCTTACAGGTAAAGAAGCAGATTTTAGATGAA
AAGATCTACTGCCCTCCTGAGGCTTCTGTGCTCCTGGCTTCTTACGCCGTCCAGGCCAAGTATGGTGACT
ACGACCCCAGTGTTCACAAGCGGGGATTTTTGGCCCAAGAGGAATTGCTTCCAAAAAGGGTAATAAATCT
GTATCAGATGACTCCGGAAATGTGGGAGGAGAGAATTACTGCTTGGTACGCAGAGCACCGAGGCCGAGCC
AGGGATGAAGCTGAAATGGAATATCTGAAGATAGCTCANGACCTGGAGATGTACGGTGTGAACTACTTTG
CAATCCGGAATAAAAAGGGCACAGAGCTGCTGCTTGGNGTGGNTGCCCTGGGGCTTCACATTTATGACCC
TGAGAACAGACTGACCCCCAAGATCTCCTTCCCGTNNNTGAAATCCGAAACATCTCGTACAGTGANAGGA
GTTTACTATTAAACCACTGGNTAAGAAATN
