>Addgene plasmid #84295 | pEGFP-Merlin S518D | addgene partial sequence | sequence record 163909 | pEGFP-R 5'-acctctacaaatgtggtatg-3'
CGGGCCCTCTAGACTAGAGCTCTTCAAAGAAGGCCACTCGGGACTTGGCGCTCTGCAAGGTGAGCTTTTT
AATGGTATTGTGCTTGCTGCTGCCACCCCTGTCGGAGTTCTCATTGTGCAGAATATCCAGAGCTGTCTCC
CTCTCTTTCAGTTTCAAGGCCTCGATTTCTGTCTTGAGTTCATTGAGCTGCTCCTGCAGATGCTTGCTCT
TTTCCATGTATTCCACTTTTTCTTTCTCTATCTCCATGTCAAGCCGCTTCATGTCAGTATCTTTGAAGTC
GAAAGACAGGCTGTCACCAATGAGGTTGAAGCTTGGTATGTCAGGAGGCAACGGTGCTGGAATTGGGTTC
ATGGGCGGGTACGTGGGCTTGGTGGCAATCTCCAGGAGCTTCTGCTTGGCTCTTCGCTCCGCCTCGCGTG
CTTCCTGCAGGTCCTGCTTCAGCTGATCTGCCTCTTTGGCCCTCCTCTCTGACTCCTCAGCCATCTTCAG
TGCCAGCACCTCGGCTTCCAGCACCTTCTGCTCCATCAGGCGCTTCTCCTCCTCCGTGCGAATCGCTGTG
GCCTTGATGCGCTGCATTTCCTGCTCAGCCTCTGCGGCCTTCTGGGCCAGAAGTTTTGCCTCCTCCTCGG
TGATCTGGGCCTTTTCAGC
