>Addgene plasmid #84295 | pEGFP-Merlin S518D | addgene partial sequence | sequence record 163910 | EGFP-C 5'-CATGGTCCTGCTGGAGTTCGTG-3'
GACGAGCTGTACAAGTCCGGACTCAGATCCGCCGGGGCCATCGCTTCCCGCATGAGCTTCAGCTCTCTCA
AGAGGAAGCAACCCAAGACGTTCACCGTGAGGATCGTCACCATGGACGCCGAGATGGAGTTCAATTGCGA
GATGAAGTGGAAAGGGAAGGACCTCTTTGATTTGGTGTGCCGGACTCTGGGGCTCCGAGAAACCTGGTTC
TTTGGACTGCAGTACACAATCAAGGACACAGTGGCCTGGCTCAAAATGGACAAGAAGGTACTGGATCATG
ATGTTTCAAAGGAAGAACCAGTCACCTTTCACTTCTTGGCCAAATTTTATCCTGAGAATGCTGAAGAGGA
GCTGGTTCAGGAGATCACACAACATTTATTCTTCTTACAGGTAAAGAAGCAGATTTTAGATGAAAAGATC
TACTGCCCTCCTGAGGCTTCTGTGCTCCTGGCTTCTTACGCCGTCCAGGCCAAGTATGGTGACTACGACC
CCAGTGTTCACAAGCGGGGATTTTTGGCCCAAGAGGAATTGCTTCCAAAAAGGGTAATAAATCTGTATCA
GATGACTCCGGAAATGTGGGAGGAGAGAATTACTGCTTGGTACGCAGAGCACCGAGGCCGAGCCAGGGAT
GAAGCTGAAATGGAATATCTGAAGATAGCTCAGGACCTGGAGATGTACGGTGTGAACTACTTTGCAATCC
GGAATAAAAAGGGCACAGAGCTGCTGCTTGGAGTGGATGCCCTGGGGCTTCACATTTATGACCCTGAGAA
CAGACTGACCCCCAAGATCTCCTTCCCGTGGAATGAAATCCGA
